Addgene plasmid #71378: Grp1-PH pEGFP-C1
Purpose: For analysis of PH domain localization in mammalian cells
Depositing lab: Mark Lemmon. Depositing organization: University of Pennsylvania. Publication: Specificity and promiscuity in phosphoinositide binding by pleckstrin homology domains. Kavran JM, Klein DE, Lee A, Falasca M, Isakoff SJ, Skolnik EY, Lemmon MA. J Biol Chem. 1998 Nov 13;273(46):30497-508. PubMed 9804818.
Backbone
  Vector backbone: pEGFP-C1
  Backbone manufacturer: Clontech
  Vector type: Mammalian Expression
Growth in bacteria
  Bacterial resistance: Kanamycin, 50 μg/mL
  Growth temperature: 37°C
  Growth strain: DH5alpha
  Copy number: High Copy
Gene/Insert
  Gene/Insert name: Grp1-PH
  Species: M. musculus (mouse)
  Mutation: Pleckstrin homology (PH) domain; aa 247-399
  Entrez Gene: Cyth3 (a.k.a. AI648983, ARNO3, CLM3, Grp1, Pscd3)
  Promoter: CMV
  Tag / fusion protein: EGFP (N terminal on backbone)
  Cloning method: Restriction Enzyme; 5′ cloning site BglII (unknown if destroyed); 3′ cloning site EcoRI (not destroyed)
  Sequencing primers: 5′ EGFP-C; 3′ SV40pA-R
Terms and licenses: Academic/Nonprofit Terms; Industry Terms: Not Available to Industry
How to cite: Grp1-PH pEGFP-C1 was a gift from Mark Lemmon (Addgene plasmid # 71378 ; http://n2t.net/addgene:71378 ; RRID:Addgene_71378)
