[The description below was written by a language model from this plasmid's Addgene catalogue record and pLannotate feature annotations shown in this document.]
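Description:
Grp1-PH pEGFP-C1 is a mammalian expression plasmid of 5,178 nt built on the Clontech pEGFP-C1 backbone. It carries the pleckstrin homology (PH) domain of mouse Grp1, the product of the Cyth3 gene (also called ARNO3 or Pscd3). The insert covers amino acids 247–399 and was cloned between the BglII and EcoRI sites of the polylinker, placing it in frame downstream of EGFP so that the fluorescent protein sits at the N terminus of the fusion. Transcription is driven by the human cytomegalovirus immediate early enhancer and promoter and terminated by the SV40 polyadenylation signal. A remnant of the multiple cloning site lies just after the insert.

In bacteria the plasmid replicates from a high-copy ColE1/pUC-type origin and is selected with kanamycin. The single Tn5 aminoglycoside phosphotransferase gene (NeoR/KanR) is served by two promoters: a bacterial bla-type promoter for kanamycin resistance in E. coli, and the SV40 enhancer/early promoter, paired with an HSV TK poly(A) signal, for G418 selection of transfected mammalian cells. An f1 origin is also present, which allows single-stranded DNA to be produced. The short large T antigen, ble and bGH poly(A) fragments in the automated annotation appear to be partial matches within backbone sequence rather than functional elements.

The stated purpose is analysis of PH domain localization in mammalian cells. The EGFP fusion lets the subcellular distribution of the isolated domain be followed by fluorescence microscopy. This fits the associated study of how specifically or promiscuously PH domains bind phosphoinositides.
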