Features (pLannotate 1.2.2; 15 found; start..end, strand, type, name):
     61..364     +  enhancer       CMV enhancer: human cytomegalovirus immediate early enhancer
    365..568     +  promoter       CMV promoter: human cytomegalovirus (CMV) immediate early promoter
    613..1329    +  CDS            EGFP: EGFP is a basic (constitutively fluorescent) green fluorescent protein published in 1996, derived from Aequorea victoria. It is reported to be a rapidly-maturing weak dimer with moderate acid sensitivity.
   1321..1803    +  CDS            Cyth3 (fragment): CYH3_MOUSE - Also known as Grp1, Pscd3. Experimental evidence at protein level: Swiss-Prot protein existence level 1. Promotes guanine-nucleotide exchange on ARF1. Promotes the activation of ARF factors through replacement of GDP with GTP (PubMed:18042453). Plays a role in the epithelial polarization (PubMed:20080746). From Mus musculus (Mouse).
   1806..1842    +  misc_feature   MCS (fragment): multiple cloning site
   1859..1943    +  CDS            large T antigen (fragment): large T antigen from SV40 (simian virus 40)
   1966..2087    +  polyA_signal   SV40 poly(A) signal: SV40 polyadenylation signal
   2121..2549    -  rep_origin     f1 ori (sequence partly withheld): f1 bacteriophage origin of replication; arrow indicates direction of (+) strand synthesis
   2576..2680    +  promoter       AmpR promoter: bla
   2682..3039    +  promoter       SV40 promoter: SV40 enhancer and early promoter
   3074..3868    +  CDS            NeoR/KanR: aminoglycoside phosphotransferase from Tn5; aph(3')-II (or nptII); confers resistance to neomycin, kanamycin, and G418 (Geneticin®)
   3889..4041    +  CDS            ble (fragment): BLE_KLEPN - Experimental evidence at protein level: Swiss-Prot protein existence level 1. Binding protein with a strong affinity to the bleomycin family of antibiotics. Binds to CL990; an antimitotic-antibiotic compound. From Klebsiella pneumoniae.
   4100..4147    +  polyA_signal   HSV TK poly(A) signal: herpes simplex virus thymidine kinase polyadenylation signal (Cole and Stacy, 1985)
   4238..4254    -  polyA_signal   bGH poly(A) signal (fragment): bovine growth hormone polyadenylation signal
   4476..5064    +  rep_origin     ori: high-copy-number ColE1/pMB1/pBR322/pUC origin of replication
>Addgene plasmid #71378 | Grp1-PH pEGFP-C1 | addgene full sequence | sequence record 422685 | Addgene NGS Result
TAGTTATTAATAGTAATCAATTACGGGGTCATTAGTTCATAGCCCATATATGGAGTTCCGCGTTACATAA
CTTACGGTAAATGGCCCGCCTGGCTGACCGCCCAACGACCCCCGCCCATTGACGTCAATAATGACGTATG
TTCCCATAGTAACGCCAATAGGGACTTTCCATTGACGTCAATGGGTGGAGTATTTACGGTAAACTGCCCA
CTTGGCAGTACATCAAGTGTATCATATGCCAAGTACGCCCCCTATTGACGTCAATGACGGTAAATGGCCC
GCCTGGCATTATGCCCAGTACATGACCTTATGGGACTTTCCTACTTGGCAGTACATCTACGTATTAGTCA
TCGCTATTACCATGGTGATGCGGTTTTGGCAGTACATCAATGGGCGTGGATAGCGGTTTGACTCACGGGG
ATTTCCAAGTCTCCACCCCATTGACGTCAATGGGAGTTTGTTTTGGCACCAAAATCAACGGGACTTTCCA
AAATGTCGTAACAACTCCGCCCCATTGACGCAAATGGGCGGTAGGCGTGTACGGTGGGAGGTCTATATAA
GCAGAGCTGGTTTAGTGAACCGTCAGATCCGCTAGCGCTACCGGTCGCCACCATGGTGAGCAAGGGCGAG
GAGCTGTTCACCGGGGTGGTGCCCATCCTGGTCGAGCTGGACGGCGACGTAAACGGCCACAAGTTCAGCG
TGTCCGGCGAGGGCGAGGGCGATGCCACCTACGGCAAGCTGACCCTGAAGTTCATCTGCACCACCGGCAA
GCTGCCCGTGCCCTGGCCCACCCTCGTGACCACCCTGACCTACGGCGTGCAGTGCTTCAGCCGCTACCCC
GACCACATGAAGCAGCACGACTTCTTCAAGTCCGCCATGCCCGAAGGCTACGTCCAGGAGCGCACCATCT
TCTTCAAGGACGACGGCAACTACAAGACCCGCGCCGAGGTGAAGTTCGAGGGCGACACCCTGGTGAACCG
CATCGAGCTGAAGGGCATCGACTTCAAGGAGGACGGCAACATCCTGGGGCACAAGCTGGAGTACAACTAC
AACAGCCACAACGTCTATATCATGGCCGACAAGCAGAAGAACGGCATCAAGGTGAACTTCAAGATCCGCC
ACAACATCGAGGACGGCAGCGTGCAGCTCGCCGACCACTACCAGCAGAACACCCCCATCGGCGACGGCCC
CGTGCTGCTGCCCGACAACCACTACCTGAGCACCCAGTCCGCCCTGAGCAAAGACCCCAACGAGAAGCGC
GATCACATGGTCCTGCTGGAGTTCGTGACCGCCGCCGGGATCACTCTCGGCATGGACGAGCTGTACAAGT
CCGGACTCAGATCCCCGTTTAAGATCCCAGAAGACGACGGAAATGACCTGACACACACGTTCTTCAACCC
AGACCGAGAAGGCTGGCTGCTGAAGCTGGGGGGTCGTGTGAAGACCTGGAAACGGCGCTGGTTCATCCTC
ACAGATAACTGCCTCTACTACTTTGAGTACACCACGGACAAGGAGCCCAGGGGCATCATCCCCCTGGAGA
ACCTCAGCATCAGGGAGGTGGAGGACCCCCGGAAGCCGAACTGCTTTGAGCTGTATAACCCCAGTCACAA
AGGTCAAGTCATCAAGGCCTGCAAGACGGAGGCCGATGGCCGTGTGGTGGAGGGCAACCACGTTGTGTAC
CGGATCTCTGCCCCCAGCCCGGAGGAAAAGGAGGAGTGGATGAAGTCCATCAAAGCAAGCATCAGTAGGG
ACCCGTTCTATGACATGTTGGCCACGAGGAAAAGGAGGATTGCCAATAAGAAATAGAATTCTGCAGTCGA
CGGTACCGCGGGCCCGGGATCCACCGGATCTAGATAACTGATCATAATCAGCCATACCACATTTGTAGAG
GTTTTACTTGCTTTAAAAAACCTCCCACACCTCCCCCTGAACCTGAAACATAAAATGAATGCAATTGTTG
TTGTTAACTTGTTTATTGCAGCTTATAATGGTTACAAATAAAGCAATAGCATCACAAATTTCACAAATAA
AGCATTTTTTTCACTGCATTCTAGTTGTGGTTTGTCCAAACTCATCAATGTATCTTAACGCGTAAATTGT
AAGCGTTAATATTTTGTTAAAATTCGCGTTAAATTTTTGTTAAATCAGCTCATTTTTTAACCAATAGGCC
GAAATCGGCAAAATCCCTTATAAATCAAAAGAATAGACCGAGATAGGGT
[37 nt withheld, positions 2220-2256]
AAAGAACGTGGACTCCAACGTCAAAGG
[49 nt withheld, positions 2284-2332]
T
[91 nt withheld, positions 2334-2424]
G
[124 nt withheld, positions 2426-2549]
CAGGTGGCACTTTTCGGGGAAATGTGCGCGGAACCCCTATTTGTTTATTTTTCTAAATACATTCAAATAT
GTATCCGCTCATGAGACAATAACCCTGATAAATGCTTCAATAATATTGAAAAAGGAAGAGTCCTGAGGCG
GAAAGAACCAGCTGTGGAATGTGTGTCAGTTAGGGTGTGGAAAGTCCCCAGGCTCCCCAGCAGGCAGAAG
TATGCAAAGCATGCATCTCAATTAGTCAGCAACCAGGTGTGGAAAGTCCCCAGGCTCCCCAGCAGGCAGA
AGTATGCAAAGCATGCATCTCAATTAGTCAGCAACCATAGTCCCGCCCCTAACTCCGCCCATCCCGCCCC
TAACTCCGCCCAGTTCCGCCCATTCTCCGCCCCATGGCTGACTAATTTTTTTTATTTATGCAGAGGCCGA
GGCCGCCTCGGCCTCTGAGCTATTCCAGAAGTAGTGAGGAGGCTTTTTTGGAGGCCTAGGCTTTTGCAAA
GATCGATCAAGAGACAGGATGAGGATCGTTTCGCATGATTGAACAAGATGGATTGCACGCAGGTTCTCCG
GCCGCTTGGGTGGAGAGGCTATTCGGCTATGACTGGGCACAACAGACAATCGGCTGCTCTGATGCCGCCG
TGTTCCGGCTGTCAGCGCAGGGGCGCCCGGTTCTTTTTGTCAAGACCGACCTGTCCGGTGCCCTGAATGA
ACTGCAAGACGAGGCAGCGCGGCTATCGTGGCTGGCCACGACGGGCGTTCCTTGCGCAGCTGTGCTCGAC
GTTGTCACTGAAGCGGGAAGGGACTGGCTGCTATTGGGCGAAGTGCCGGGGCAGGATCTCCTGTCATCTC
ACCTTGCTCCTGCCGAGAAAGTATCCATCATGGCTGATGCAATGCGGCGGCTGCATACGCTTGATCCGGC
TACCTGCCCATTCGACCACCAAGCGAAACATCGCATCGAGCGAGCACGTACTCGGATGGAAGCCGGTCTT
GTCGATCAGGATGATCTGGACGAAGAGCATCAGGGGCTCGCGCCAGCCGAACTGTTCGCCAGGCTCAAGG
CGAGCATGCCCGACGGCGAGGATCTCGTCGTGACCCATGGCGATGCCTGCTTGCCGAATATCATGGTGGA
AAATGGCCGCTTTTCTGGATTCATCGACTGTGGCCGGCTGGGTGTGGCGGACCGCTATCAGGACATAGCG
TTGGCTACCCGTGATATTGCTGAAGAGCTTGGCGGCGAATGGGCTGACCGCTTCCTCGTGCTTTACGGTA
TCGCCGCTCCCGATTCGCAGCGCATCGCCTTCTATCGCCTTCTTGACGAGTTCTTCTGAGCGGGACTCTG
GGGTTCGAAATGACCGACCAAGCGACGCCCAACCTGCCATCACGAGATTTCGATTCCACCGCCGCCTTCT
ATGAAAGGTTGGGCTTCGGAATCGTTTTCCGGGACGCCGGCTGGATGATCCTCCAGCGCGGGGATCTCAT
GCTGGAGTTCTTCGCCCACCCTAGGGGGAGGCTAACTGAAACACGGAAGGAGACAATACCGGAAGGAACC
CGCGCTATGACGGCAATAAAAAGACAGAATAAAACGCACGGTGTTGGGTCGTTTGTTCATAAACGCGGGG
TTCGGTCCCAGGGCTGGCACTCTGTCGATACCCCACCGAGACCCCATTGGGGCCAATACGCCCGCGTTTC
TTCCTTTTCCCCACCCCACCCCCCAAGTTCGGGTGAAGGCCCAGGGCTCGCAGCCAACGTCGGGGCGGCA
GGCCCTGCCATAGCCTCAGGTTACTCATATATACTTTAGATTGATTTAAAACTTCATTTTTAATTTAAAA
GGATCTAGGTGAAGATCCTTTTTGATAATCTCATGACCAAAATCCCTTAACGTGAGTTTTCGTTCCACTG
AGCGTCAGACCCCGTAGAAAAGATCAAAGGATCTTCTTGAGATCCTTTTTTTCTGCGCGTAATCTGCTGC
TTGCAAACAAAAAAACCACCGCTACCAGCGGTGGTTTGTTTGCCGGATCAAGAGCTACCAACTCTTTTTC
CGAAGGTAACTGGCTTCAGCAGAGCGCAGATACCAAATACTGTTCTTCTAGTGTAGCCGTAGTTAGGCCA
CCACTTCAAGAACTCTGTAGCACCGCCTACATACCTCGCTCTGCTAATCCTGTTACCAGTGGCTGCTGCC
AGTGGCGATAAGTCGTGTCTTACCGGGTTGGACTCAAGACGATAGTTACCGGATAAGGCGCAGCGGTCGG
GCTGAACGGGGGGTTCGTGCACACAGCCCAGCTTGGAGCGAACGACCTACACCGAACTGAGATACCTACA
GCGTGAGCTATGAGAAAGCGCCACGCTTCCCGAAGGGAGAAAGGCGGACAGGTATCCGGTAAGCGGCAGG
GTCGGAACAGGAGAGCGCACGAGGGAGCTTCCAGGGGGAAACGCCTGGTATCTTTATAGTCCTGTCGGGT
TTCGCCACCTCTGACTTGAGCGTCGATTTTTGTGATGCTCGTCAGGGGGGCGGAGCCTATGGAAAAACGC
CAGCAACGCGGCCTTTTTACGGTTCCTGGCCTTTTGCTGGCCTTTTGCTCACATGTTCTTTCCTGCGTTA
TCCCCTGATTCTGTGGATAACCGTATTACCGCCATGCAT
