>Addgene plasmid #71378 | Grp1-PH pEGFP-C1 | addgene partial sequence | sequence record 138527 | EGFP-C 5'-CATGGTCCTGCTGGAGTTCGTG-3'
AGTCCGGACTCAGATCCCCGTTTAAGATCCCAGAAGACGACGGAAATGACCTGACACACACGTTCTTCAA
CCCAGACCGAGAAGGCTGGCTGCTGAAGCTGGGGGGTCGTGTGAAGACCTGGAAACGGCGCTGGTTCATC
CTCACAGATAACTGCCTCTACTACTTTGAGTACACCACGGACAAGGAGCCCAGGGGCATCATCCCCCTGG
AGAACCTCAGCATCAGGGAGGTGGAGGACCCCCGGAAGCCGAACTGCTTTGAGCTGTATAACCCCAGTCA
CAAAGGTCAAGTCATCAAGGCCTGCAAGACGGAGGCCGATGGCCGTGTGGTGGAGGGCAACCACGTTGTG
TACCGGATCTCTGCCCCCAGCCCGGAGGAAAAGGAGGAGTGGATGAAGTCCATCAAAGCAAGCATCAGTA
GGGACCCGTTCTATGACATGTTGGCCACGAGGAAAAGGAGGATTGCCAATAAGAAATAGAATTCTGCAGT
CGACGGTACCGCGGGCCCGGGATCCACCGGATCTAGATAACTGATCATAATCAGCCATACCACATTTGTA
GAGGTTTTACTTGCTTTAAAAAACCTCCCACACCTCCCCCTGAACCTGAAACATAAAATGAATGCAATTG
TTGTTGTTAACTTGTTTATTGCAGCTTATAATGGTTACAAATAAAGCAATAGCATCACAAATTTCACAAA
TAAAGCATTTTTTTCACTGCATTCTAGTTGTGGTTTGTCCAAACTCATCAATGTATCTTAACGCGTAAAT
TGTAAGCGTTAATATTTTGTTAA
