>Addgene plasmid #71378 | Grp1-PH pEGFP-C1 | addgene partial sequence | sequence record 138551 | SV40pA-R 5'-GAAATTTGTGATGCTATTGC-3'
ACAAGTTAACAACAACAATTGCATTCATTTTATGTTTCAGGTTCAGGGGGAGGTGTGGGAGGTTTTTTAA
AGCAAGTAAAACCTCTACAAATGTGGTATGGCTGATTATGATCAGTTATCTAGATCCGGTGGATCCCGGG
CCCGCGGTACCGTCGACTGCAGAATTCTATTTCTTATTGGCAATCCTCCTTTTCCTCGTGGCCAACATGT
CATAGAACGGGTCCCTACTGATGCTTGCTTTGATGGACTTCATCCACTCCTCCTTTTCCTCCGGGCTGGG
GGCAGAGATCCGGTACACAACGTGGTTGCCCTCCACCACACGGCCATCGGCCTCCGTCTTGCAGGCCTTG
ATGACTTGACCTTTGTGACTGGGGTTATACAGCTCAAAGCAGTTCGGCTTCCGGGGGTCCTCCACCTCCC
TGATGCTGAGGTTCTCCAGGGGGATGATGCCCCTGGGCTCCTTGTCCGTGGTGTACTCAAAGTAGTAGAG
GCAGTTATCTGTGAGGATGAACCAGCGCCGTTTCCAGGTCTTCACACGACCCCCCAGCTTCAGCAGCCAG
CCTTCTCGGTCTGGGTTGAAGAACGTGTGTGTCAGGTCATTTCCGTCGTCTTCTGGGATCTTAAACGGGG
ATCTGAGTCCGGACTTGTACAGCTCGTCCATGCCGAGAGTGATCCCGGCGGCGGTCACGAACTCCAGCAG
GACCATGTGATCGCGCTTCTCGTTGGGGTCTTTGCTCAGGGCGGACTGGGTGCTCAGGTAGTGGTTGTCG
GGCAGCAGCACGGGGCCGTCGCCGATGGGGGTGTTCTGCTGGTAGTGGTCGGCGAGCTGCACGCTGCCGT
CCTCGATGTTGTGGCGGATCTTGAA
